Addgene plasmid #113403: pGEX6p-1-BCCP-PupE
Purpose: Expresses BCCP-PupE in bacteria
Depositing lab: Min Zhuang. Depositing organization: ShanghaiTech University. Publication: A proximity-tagging system to identify membrane protein-protein interactions. Liu Q, Zheng J, Sun W, Huo Y, Zhang L, Hao P, Wang H, Zhuang M. Nat Methods. 2018 Aug 13. pii: 10.1038/s41592-018-0100-5. doi: 10.1038/s41592-018-0100-5. PubMed 30104635.
Backbone
  Vector backbone: pGEX6P-1
  Modifications to backbone: BCCP peptide is fused to the N terminal of PupE
  Vector type: Bacterial Expression
Growth in bacteria
  Bacterial resistance: Ampicillin, 100 μg/mL
  Growth temperature: 37°C
  Growth strain: DH5alpha
  Copy number: High Copy
Gene/Insert
  Gene/Insert name: BCCP-PupE
  Species: unknown
  Insert size (bp): 417
  Promoter: tac
  Tag / fusion protein: GST (N terminal on backbone)
  Cloning method: Gibson Cloning
  Sequencing primers: 5′ self-designed
Terms and licenses: Academic/Nonprofit Terms; Industry Terms: Not Available to Industry
How to cite: pGEX6p-1-BCCP-PupE was a gift from Min Zhuang (Addgene plasmid # 113403 ; http://n2t.net/addgene:113403 ; RRID:Addgene_113403)
