[The description below was written by a language model from this plasmid's Addgene catalogue record and pLannotate feature annotations shown in this document.]
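Description:
pGEX6p-1-BCCP-PupE is a bacterial expression plasmid of about 5.4 kb built on the pGEX6P-1 backbone, designed to produce a GST-BCCP-PupE fusion protein in E. coli. It replicates from a high-copy ColE1/pMB1-type origin and is selected with ampicillin through the bla (AmpR) gene and its own promoter. The backbone also carries lacI under its native promoter, along with remnants typical of this vector family (fragments of rop and bom, a lac promoter/operator with a lacZα segment, and a small E. coli yciV fragment) that are not part of the expression cassette.

Expression is driven by the tac promoter, a strong trp/lac hybrid, followed by a lac operator. Plasmid-encoded lac repressor keeps transcription off until it is relieved by IPTG. The open reading frame begins with Schistosoma japonicum glutathione S-transferase, which serves as an N-terminal affinity and solubility tag. After a short linker comes the 417 bp insert, assembled by Gibson cloning. The insert consists of a fragment of the biotin carboxyl carrier protein (the 1.3S subunit from Propionibacterium freudenreichii), which is a biotin-accepting domain. It is fused directly to the N-terminus of Pup, the prokaryotic ubiquitin-like modifier, annotated here as the Corynebacterium glutamicum protein; the catalogue entry itself lists the species as unknown. The record does not define the "PupE" designation further, and the feature table does not annotate a protease cleavage site in the linker.

The associated publication describes a proximity-tagging system for identifying membrane protein-protein interactions. In that context, the plasmid most plausibly supplies recombinant, biotin-taggable Pup substrate that can be purified via GST, although the stated purpose is simply bacterial expression of BCCP-PupE.
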