Features (pLannotate 1.2.2; 18 found; start..end, strand, type, name):
      1..654     +  CDS            GST26_SCHJA: Experimental evidence at protein level: Swiss-Prot protein existence level 1. GST isoenzymes appear to play a central role in the parasite detoxification system. Other functions are also suspected including a role in increasing the solubility of haematin in the parasite gut. From Schistosoma japonicum (Blood fluke).
    688..918     +  CDS            BCCP_PROFR (fragment): Experimental evidence at protein level: Swiss-Prot protein existence level 1. The biotinyl 1.3S subunit serves as a carboxyl carrier between the substrate-binding sites on the 12S and 5S subunits. From Propionibacterium freudenreichii subsp. shermanii.
    919..1110    +  CDS            pup: PUP_CORGL - Experimental evidence at protein level: Swiss-Prot protein existence level 1. Protein modifier that is covalently attached to lysine residues of substrate proteins, thereby targeting them for proteasomal degradation. The tagging system is termed pupylation. From Corynebacterium glutamicum (strain ATCC 13032 / DSM 20300 / BCRC 11384 / JCM 1318 / LMG 3730 / NCIMB 10025).
   1151..1190    +  CDS            rop (fragment): Rop protein, which maintains plasmids at low copy number; rop
   1292..1332    +  misc_feature   bom (fragment): basis of mobility region from pBR322
   1437..1541    +  promoter       AmpR promoter: bla
   1542..2402    +  CDS            AmpR: β-lactamase; bla; confers resistance to ampicillin, carbenicillin, and related antibiotics
   2573..3161    +  rep_origin     ori: high-copy-number ColE1/pMB1/pBR322/pUC origin of replication
   3347..3398    -  misc_feature   bom (fragment): basis of mobility region from pBR322
   3405..3482    +  promoter       lacI promoter: lacI
   3483..4565    +  CDS            lacI: lac repressor; lacI; The lac repressor binds to the lac operator to inhibit transcription in E. coli. This inhibition can be relieved by adding lactose or isopropyl-β-D-thiogalactopyranoside (IPTG).
   4578..4599    +  protein_bind   CAP binding site: CAP binding activates transcription in the presence of cAMP. E. coli catabolite activator protein
   4614..4644    +  promoter       lac promoter: promoter for the E. coli lac operon
   4652..4668    +  protein_bind   lac operator: The lac repressor binds to the lac operator to inhibit transcription in E. coli. This inhibition can be relieved by adding lactose or isopropyl-β-D-thiogalactopyranoside (IPTG). lac repressor encoded by lacI
   4688..4861    +  CDS            lacZα: LacZα fragment of β-galactosidase; lacZ fragment
   5125..5241    -  CDS            yciV (fragment): RNAAM_ECOLI - Also known as trpH From Escherichia coli (strain K12).
   5317..5345    +  promoter       tac promoter: strong E. coli promoter; hybrid between the trp and lac UV5 promoters
   5353..5369    +  protein_bind   lac operator: The lac repressor binds to the lac operator to inhibit transcription in E. coli. This inhibition can be relieved by adding lactose or isopropyl-β-D-thiogalactopyranoside (IPTG). lac repressor encoded by lacI
>Addgene plasmid #113403 | pGEX6p-1-BCCP-PupE | addgene full sequence | sequence record 218611 | Addgene NGS Result
ATGTCCCCTATACTAGGTTATTGGAAAATTAAGGGCCTTGTGCAACCCACTCGACTTCTTTTGGAATATC
TTGAAGAAAAATATGAAGAGCATTTGTATGAGCGCGATGAAGGTGATAAATGGCGAAACAAAAAGTTTGA
ATTGGGTTTGGAGTTTCCCAATCTTCCTTATTATATTGATGGTGATGTTAAATTAACACAGTCTATGGCC
ATCATACGTTATATAGCTGACAAGCACAACATGTTGGGTGGTTGTCCAAAAGAGCGTGCAGAGATTTCAA
TGCTTGAAGGAGCGGTTTTGGATATTAGATACGGTGTTTCGAGAATTGCATATAGTAAAGACTTTGAAAC
TCTCAAAGTTGATTTTCTTAGCAAGCTACCTGAAATGCTGAAAATGTTCGAAGATCGTTTATGTCATAAA
ACATATTTAAATGGTGATCATGTAACCCATCCTGACTTCATGTTGTATGACGCTCTTGATGTTGTTTTAT
ACATGGACCCAATGTGCCTGGATGCGTTCCCAAAATTAGTTTGTTTTAAAAAACGTATTGAAGCTATCCC
ACAAATTGATAAGTACTTGAAATCCAGCAAGTATATAGCATGGCCTTTGCAGGGCTGGCAAGCCACGTTT
GGTGGTGGCGACCATCCTCCAAAATCGGATCTGGAAGTTCTGTTCCAGGGGCCCCTGGGATCCGCCGGGA
AGGCAGGCGAGGGAGAGATCCCCGCACCCTTGGCCGGCACGGTCAGCAAAATCCTGGTCAAGGAAGGCGA
CACCGTGAAGGCTGGACAGACGGTGTTGGTACTGGAGGCGATGAAGATGGAGACAGAGATCAATGCCCCG
ACCGATGGGAAGGTGGAGAAGGTGTTGGTTAAGGAAAGGGACGCCGTGCAGGGCGGTCAGGGACTGATCA
AGATCGGCATGAACGCGAAACAGACCCAGATCATGGGTGGCGGTGGTCGTGACGAAGACAATGCGGAAGA
CTCTGCTCAGGCGTCTGGTCAGGTTCAGATCAATACCGAAGGTGTTGACTCTCTGCTGGACGAAATCGAC
GGCCTGCTCGAAAACAACGCGGAGGAATTCGTTCGTTCTTACGTTCAGAAAGGTGGTGAATAAGTCGACT
CGAGCGGCCGCATCGTGACTGACTGACGATCTGCCTCGCGCGTTTCGGTGATGACGGTGAAAACCTCTGA
CACATGCAGCTCCCGGAGACGGTCACAGCTTGTCTGTAAGCGGATGCCGGGAGCAGACAAGCCCGTCAGG
GCGCGTCAGCGGGTGTTGGCGGGTGTCGGGGCGCAGCCATGACCCAGTCACGTAGCGATAGCGGAGTGTA
TAATTCTTGAAGACGAAAGGGCCTCGTGATACGCCTATTTTTATAGGTTAATGTCATGATAATAATGGTT
TCTTAGACGTCAGGTGGCACTTTTCGGGGAAATGTGCGCGGAACCCCTATTTGTTTATTTTTCTAAATAC
ATTCAAATATGTATCCGCTCATGAGACAATAACCCTGATAAATGCTTCAATAATATTGAAAAAGGAAGAG
TATGAGTATTCAACATTTCCGTGTCGCCCTTATTCCCTTTTTTGCGGCATTTTGCCTTCCTGTTTTTGCT
CACCCAGAAACGCTGGTGAAAGTAAAAGATGCTGAAGATCAGTTGGGTGCACGAGTGGGTTACATCGAAC
TGGATCTCAACAGCGGTAAGATCCTTGAGAGTTTTCGCCCCGAAGAACGTTTTCCAATGATGAGCACTTT
TAAAGTTCTGCTATGTGGCGCGGTATTATCCCGTGTTGACGCCGGGCAAGAGCAACTCGGTCGCCGCATA
CACTATTCTCAGAATGACTTGGTTGAGTACTCACCAGTCACAGAAAAGCATCTTACGGATGGCATGACAG
TAAGAGAATTATGCAGTGCTGCCATAACCATGAGTGATAACACTGCGGCCAACTTACTTCTGACAACGAT
CGGAGGACCGAAGGAGCTAACCGCTTTTTTGCACAACATGGGGGATCATGTAACTCGCCTTGATCGTTGG
GAACCGGAGCTGAATGAAGCCATACCAAACGACGAGCGTGACACCACGATGCCTGCAGCAATGGCAACAA
CGTTGCGCAAACTATTAACTGGCGAACTACTTACTCTAGCTTCCCGGCAACAATTAATAGACTGGATGGA
GGCGGATAAAGTTGCAGGACCACTTCTGCGCTCGGCCCTTCCGGCTGGCTGGTTTATTGCTGATAAATCT
GGAGCCGGTGAGCGTGGGTCTCGCGGTATCATTGCAGCACTGGGGCCAGATGGTAAGCCCTCCCGTATCG
TAGTTATCTACACGACGGGGAGTCAGGCAACTATGGATGAACGAAATAGACAGATCGCTGAGATAGGTGC
CTCACTGATTAAGCATTGGTAACTGTCAGACCAAGTTTACTCATATATACTTTAGATTGATTTAAAACTT
CATTTTTAATTTAAAAGGATCTAGGTGAAGATCCTTTTTGATAATCTCATGACCAAAATCCCTTAACGTG
AGTTTTCGTTCCACTGAGCGTCAGACCCCGTAGAAAAGATCAAAGGATCTTCTTGAGATCCTTTTTTTCT
GCGCGTAATCTGCTGCTTGCAAACAAAAAAACCACCGCTACCAGCGGTGGTTTGTTTGCCGGATCAAGAG
CTACCAACTCTTTTTCCGAAGGTAACTGGCTTCAGCAGAGCGCAGATACCAAATACTGTCCTTCTAGTGT
AGCCGTAGTTAGGCCACCACTTCAAGAACTCTGTAGCACCGCCTACATACCTCGCTCTGCTAATCCTGTT
ACCAGTGGCTGCTGCCAGTGGCGATAAGTCGTGTCTTACCGGGTTGGACTCAAGACGATAGTTACCGGAT
AAGGCGCAGCGGTCGGGCTGAACGGGGGGTTCGTGCACACAGCCCAGCTTGGAGCGAACGACCTACACCG
AACTGAGATACCTACAGCGTGAGCTATGAGAAAGCGCCACGCTTCCCGAAGGGAGAAAGGCGGACAGGTA
TCCGGTAAGCGGCAGGGTCGGAACAGGAGAGCGCACGAGGGAGCTTCCAGGGGGAAACGCCTGGTATCTT
TATAGTCCTGTCGGGTTTCGCCACCTCTGACTTGAGCGTCGATTTTTGTGATGCTCGTCAGGGGGGCGGA
GCCTATGGAAAAACGCCAGCAACGCGGCCTTTTTACGGTTCCTGGCCTTTTGCTGGCCTTTTGCTCACAT
GTTCTTTCCTGCGTTATCCCCTGATTCTGTGGATAACCGTATTACCGCCTTTGAGTGAGCTGATACCGCT
CGCCGCAGCCGAACGACCGAGCGCAGCGAGTCAGTGAGCGAGGAAGCGGAAGAGCGCCTGATGCGGTATT
TTCTCCTTACGCATCTGTGCGGTATTTCACACCGCATAAATTCCGACACCATCGAATGGCGCAAAACCTT
TCGCGGTATGGCATGATAGCGCCCGGAAGAGAGTCAATTCAGGGTGGTGAATGTGAAACCAGTAACGTTA
TACGATGTCGCAGAGTATGCCGGTGTCTCTTATCAGACCGTTTCCCGCGTGGTGAACCAGGCCAGCCACG
TTTCTGCGAAAACGCGGGAAAAAGTGGAAGCGGCGATGGCGGAGCTGAATTACATTCCCAACCGCGTGGC
ACAACAACTGGCGGGCAAACAGTCGTTGCTGATTGGCGTTGCCACCTCCAGTCTGGCCCTGCACGCGCCG
TCGCAAATTGTCGCGGCGATTAAATCTCGCGCCGATCAACTGGGTGCCAGCGTGGTGGTGTCGATGGTAG
AACGAAGCGGCGTCGAAGCCTGTAAAGCGGCGGTGCACAATCTTCTCGCGCAACGCGTCAGTGGGCTGAT
CATTAACTATCCGCTGGATGACCAGGATGCCATTGCTGTGGAAGCTGCCTGCACTAATGTTCCGGCGTTA
TTTCTTGATGTCTCTGACCAGACACCCATCAACAGTATTATTTTCTCCCATGAAGACGGTACGCGACTGG
GCGTGGAGCATCTGGTCGCATTGGGTCACCAGCAAATCGCGCTGTTAGCGGGCCCATTAAGTTCTGTCTC
GGCGCGTCTGCGTCTGGCTGGCTGGCATAAATATCTCACTCGCAATCAAATTCAGCCGATAGCGGAACGG
GAAGGCGACTGGAGTGCCATGTCCGGTTTTCAACAAACCATGCAAATGCTGAATGAGGGCATCGTTCCCA
CTGCGATGCTGGTTGCCAACGATCAGATGGCGCTGGGCGCAATGCGCGCCATTACCGAGTCCGGGCTGCG
CGTTGGTGCGGATATCTCGGTAGTGGGATACGACGATACCGAAGACAGCTCATGTTATATCCCGCCGTTA
ACCACCATCAAACAGGATTTTCGCCTGCTGGGGCAAACCAGCGTGGACCGCTTGCTGCAACTCTCTCAGG
GCCAGGCGGTGAAGGGCAATCAGCTGTTGCCCGTCTCACTGGTGAAAAGAAAAACCACGCTAGCGCCCAA
TACGCAAACCGCCTCTCCCCGCGCGTTGGCCGATTCATTAATGCAGCTGGCACGACAGGTTTCCCGACTG
GAAAGCGGGCAGTGAGCGCAACGCAATTAATGTAAGTTAGCTCACTCATTAGGCACCCCAGGCTTTACAC
TTTATGCTTCCGGCTCGTATGTTGTGTGGAATTGTGAGCGGATAACAATTTCACACAGGAAACAGCTATG
ACCATGATTACGGATTCACTGGCCGTCGTTTTACAACGTCGTGACTGGGAAAACCCTGGCGTTACCCAAC
TTAATCGCCTTGCAGCACATCCCCCTTTCGCCAGCTGGCGTAATAGCGAAGAGGCCCGCACCGATCGCCC
TTCCCAACAGTTGCGCAGCCTGAATGGCGAATGGCGCTTTGCCTGGTTTCCGGCACCAGAAGCGGTGCCG
GAAAGCTGGCTGGAGTGCGATCTTCCTGAGGCCGATACTGTCGTCGTCCCCTCAAACTGGCAGATGCACG
GTTACGATGCGCCCATCTACACCAACGTGACCTATCCCATTACGGTCAATCCGCCGTTTGTTCCCACGGA
GAATCCGACGGGTTGTTACTCGCTCACATTTAATGTTGATGAAAGCTGGCTACAGGAAGGCCAGACGCGA
ATTATTTTTGATGGCGTTGGAATTAGCTTATCGACTGCACGGTGCACCAATGCTTCTGGCGTCAGGCAGC
CATCGGAAGCTGTGGTATGGCTGTGCAGGTCGTAAATCACTGCATAATTCGTGTCGCTCAAGGCGCACTC
CCGTTCTGGATAATGTTTTTTGCGCCGACATCATAACGGTTCTGGCAAATATTCTGAAATGAGCTGTTGA
CAATTAATCATCGGCTCGTATAATGTGTGGAATTGTGAGCGGATAACAATTTCACACAGGAAACAGTATT
C
