>Addgene plasmid #113403 | pGEX6p-1-BCCP-PupE | depositor partial sequence | sequence record 213944 | pGEX6p-1-BCCP-PupE sequence 416 bps
GCCGGGAAGGCAGGCGAGGGAGAGATCCCCGCACCCTTGGCCGGCACGGTCAGCAAAATCCTGGTCAAGG
AAGGCGACACCGTGAAGGCTGGACAGACGGTGTTGGTACTGGAGGCGATGAAGATGGAGACAGAGATCAA
TGCCCCGACCGATGGGAAGGTGGAGAAGGTGCTGGTTAAGGAGAGGGACGCCGTGCAGGGCGGTCAGGGA
CTGATCAAGATCGGCATGAACGCGAAACAGACCCAGATCATGGGTGGCGGTGGTCGTGACGAAGACAATG
CGGAAGACTCTGCTCAGGCGTCTGGTCAGGTTCAGATCAATACCGAAGGTGTTGACTCTCTGCTGGACGA
AATCGACGGCCTGCTCGAAAACAACGCGGAGGAATTCGTTCGTTCTTACGTTCAGAAAGGTGGTGA
