>Addgene plasmid #113403 | pGEX6p-1-BCCP-PupE | depositor partial sequence | sequence record 213945 | BCCP-PupE
GCCGGGAAGGCAGGCGAGGGAGAGATCCCCGCACCCTTGGCCGGCACGGTCAGCAAAATCCTGGTCAAGG
AAGGCGACACCGTGAAGGCTGGACAGACGGTGTTGGTACTGGAGGCGATGAAGATGGAGACAGAGATCAA
TGCCCCGACCGATGGGAAGGTGGAGAAGGTGCTGGTTAAGGAGAGGGACGCCGTGCAGGGCGGTCAGGGA
CTGATCAAGATCGGCATGAACGCGAAACAGACCCAGATCATGGGTGGCGGTGGTCGTGACGAAGACAATG
CGGAAGACTCTGCTCAGGCGTCTGGTCAGGTTCAGATCAATACCGAAGGTGTTGACTCTCTGCTGGACGA
AATCGACGGCCTGCTCGAAAACAACGCGGAGGAATTCGTTCGTTCTTACGTTCAGAAAGGTGGTGAA
